Addgene plasmid #245680: pICSL61003
Purpose: Level 0 Golden Gate part 3' Extensin-Full length-IEU (TerP1) terminator P1, GCTT - TAGA
Depositing lab: Mark Youles. Depositing organization: Sainsbury Laboratory, Norwich.
Backbone
  Vector backbone: pICSL01053
  Backbone size w/o insert (bp): 2247
  Vector type: Synthetic Biology
Growth in bacteria
  Bacterial resistance: Spectinomycin, 50 μg/mL
  Growth temperature: 37°C
  Growth strain: DH5alpha
  Copy number: High Copy
Gene/Insert
  Gene/Insert name: 3' Extensin-Full length-IEU (TerP1) terminator P1
  Species: Synthetic
  Insert size (bp): 735
  Mutation: BsaI/BpiI sites removed by point-mutation
  Cloning method: Restriction Enzyme; 5′ cloning site BsaI (destroyed during cloning); 3′ cloning site BsaI (destroyed during cloning)
  Sequencing primers: 5′ TCACATGTTCTTTCCTGCG; 3′ GTCTCATGAGCGGATACATATTTGAATG
Terms and licenses: Academic/Nonprofit Terms; Industry Terms: Not Available to Industry
Depositor comments: Level 0 terminator module used for GoldenGate assemblies using the MoClo overhang syntax
How to cite: pICSL61003 was a gift from Mark Youles (Addgene plasmid # 245680 ; http://n2t.net/addgene:245680 ; RRID:Addgene_245680)
