[The description below was written by a language model from this plasmid's Addgene catalogue record and pLannotate feature annotations shown in this document.]
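Description:
pICSL61003 is a Level 0 Golden Gate part plasmid for synthetic biology, built on the pICSL01053 backbone and carrying a terminator module that follows the MoClo overhang syntax. It is maintained in E. coli as a small, high-copy plasmid of just under 3 kb. The annotated backbone consists of a ColE1/pUC-type origin of replication and an aadA gene, which confers spectinomycin (and streptomycin) resistance and appears to be driven by a bla-type AmpR promoter located upstream. The short integrase, gentamicin acetyltransferase and lacI fragments picked up by the automated annotation are most likely remnants of the sources from which the resistance cassette and the cloning region were derived, not functional genes.

The payload is a 735 bp synthetic insert described as the full-length 3' Extensin terminator (IEU, "TerP1"), flanked by the fusion overhangs GCTT and TAGA. The GCTT end is the junction that follows a coding sequence in the MoClo standard, while TAGA and the "P1" designation suggest that this part fills only the first portion of the terminator slot, though the record does not explain this explicitly. Internal BsaI and BpiI recognition sites were removed by point mutation, so the part stays intact during Type IIS digestion. The BsaI sites used to clone the insert are recorded as destroyed during cloning. The feature table annotates only backbone elements, so the terminator itself is not marked, presumably lying in the unannotated region after the lacI fragment. The plasmid is used as a donor of a 3' regulatory part in hierarchical one-pot assembly of transcription units. The record does not state the intended expression host.
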