Features (pLannotate 1.2.2; 6 found; start..end, strand, type, name):
    110..214     +  promoter       AmpR promoter: bla
    205..285     -  CDS            int (fragment): INT2_ECOLX - Protein inferred from homology: Swiss-Prot protein existence level 3. Putative integrase believed to be involved in the insertion of antibiotic resistance genes into plasmids and transposons. From Escherichia coli.
    373..429     +  CDS            GmR (fragment): gentamycin acetyltransferase; aacC1; confers resistance to gentamycin
    436..1224    +  CDS            aadA: S3AD_ECOLX - Experimental evidence at protein level: Swiss-Prot protein existence level 1. Mediates bacterial resistance to the antibiotics streptomycin and spectinomycin. From Escherichia coli.
   1398..1986    +  rep_origin     ori: high-copy-number ColE1/pMB1/pBR322/pUC origin of replication
   2169..2218    +  CDS            lacI (fragment): lac repressor; lacI; The lac repressor binds to the lac operator to inhibit transcription in E. coli. This inhibition can be relieved by adding lactose or isopropyl-β-D-thiogalactopyranoside (IPTG).
>Addgene plasmid #245680 | pICSL61003 | addgene full sequence | sequence record 495766 | Addgene NGS Result
GTGGCTCTTCAGTGGACGAAAGGGCCTCGTGATACGCCTATTTTTATAGGTTAATGTCATGATAATAATG
GTTTCTTAGACGTCAGGTGGCACTTTTCGGGGAAATGTGCGCGGAACCCCTATTTGTTTATTTTTCTAAA
TACATTCAAATATGTATCCGCTCATGAGACAATAACCCTGATAAATGCTTCAATAATATTGAAAAAGGAA
GAGTATGCGCTCACGCAACTGGTCCAGAACCTTGACCGAACGCAGCGGTGGTAACGGCGCAGTGGCGGTT
TTCATGGCTTGTTATGACTGTTTTTTTTTGGGGTACAGTCTATGCCTCGGGCATCCAAGCAGCAAGCGCG
TTACGCCGTGGGTCGATGTTTGATGTTATGGAGCAGCAACGATGTTACGCAGCAGGGCAGTCGCCCTAAA
ACAAAGTTAAACATCATGAGGGAAGCGGTGATCGCCGAAGTATCGACTCAACTATCAGAGGTAGTTGGCG
TCATCGAGCGCCATCTCGAACCGACGTTGCTGGCCGTACATTTGTACGGCTCCGCAGTGGATGGCGGCCT
GAAGCCACACAGCGATATTGATTTGCTGGTTACGGTGACCGTAAGGCTTGATGAAACAACGCGGCGAGCT
TTGATCAACGACCTTTTGGAAACTTCGGCTTCCCCTGGAGAGAGCGAGATTCTCCGCGCTGTAGAAGTCA
CCATTGTTGTGCACGACGACATCATTCCGTGGCGTTATCCAGCTAAGCGCGAACTGCAATTTGGAGAATG
GCAGCGCAATGACATTCTTGCAGGTATCTTCGAGCCAGCCACGATCGACATTGATCTGGCTATCTTGCTG
ACAAAAGCAAGAGAACATAGCGTTGCCTTGGTAGGTCCAGCGGCGGAGGAACTCTTTGATCCGGTTCCTG
AACAGGATCTATTTGAGGCGCTAAATGAAACCTTAACGCTATGGAACTCGCCGCCCGACTGGGCTGGCGA
TGAGCGAAATGTAGTGCTTACGTTGTCCCGCATTTGGTACAGCGCAGTAACCGGCAAAATCGCGCCGAAG
GATGTCGCTGCCGACTGGGCAATGGAGCGCCTGCCGGCCCAGTATCAGCCCGTCATACTTGAAGCTAGAC
AGGCTTATCTTGGACAAGAAGAAGATCGCTTGGCCTCGCGCGCAGATCAGTTGGAAGAATTTGTCCATTA
CGTAAAAGGCGAGATCACCAAGGTAGTCGGCAAATAACTGTCAGACCAAGTTTACTCATATATACTTTAG
ATTGATTTAAAACTTCATTTTTAATTTAAAAGGATCTAGGTGAAGATCCTTTTTGATAATCTCATGACCA
AAATCCCTTAACGTGAGTTTTCGTTCCACTGAGCGTCAGACCCCGTAGAAAAGATCAAAGGATCTTCTTG
AGATCCTTTTTTTCTGCGCGTAATCTGCTGCTTGCAAACAAAAAAACCACCGCTACCAGCGGTGGTTTGT
TTGCCGGATCAAGAGCTACCAACTCTTTTTCCGAAGGTAACTGGCTTCAGCAGAGCGCAGATACCAAATA
CTGTTCTTCTAGTGTAGCCGTAGTTAGGCCACCACTTCAAGAACTCTGTAGCACCGCCTACATACCTCGC
TCTGCTAATCCTGTTACCAGTGGCTGCTGCCAGTGGCGATAAGTCGTGTCTTACCGGGTTGGACTCAAGA
CGATAGTTACCGGATAAGGCGCAGCGGTCGGGCTGAACGGGGGGTTCGTGCACACAGCCCAGCTTGGAGC
GAACGACCTACACCGAACTGAGATACCTACAGCGTGAGCTATGAGAAAGCGCCACGCTTCCCGAAGGGAG
AAAGGCGGACAGGTATCCGGTAAGCGGCAGGGTCGGAACAGGAGAGCGCACGAGGGAGCTTCCAGGGGGA
AACGCCTGGTATCTTTATAGTCCTGTCGGGTTTCGCCACCTCTGACTTGAGCGTCGATTTTTGTGATGCT
CGTCAGGGGGGCGGAGCCTATGGAAAAACGCCAGCAACGCGGCCTTTTTACGGTTCCTGGCCTTTTGCTG
GCCTTTTGCTCACATGTTCTTTCCTGCGTTATCCCCTGATTCTGTGGATAACCGTATTACCGCCTTTGAG
TGAGCTGATACCGCTCGCCGCAGCCGAACGACCGAGCGCAGCGAGTCAGTGAGCGAGGAAGCGGAAGAGC
GCCCAATACGCAAACCGCCTCTCCCCGCGCGTTGGCCGATTCATTAATCACTCTGTGGTCTCAGCTTGAA
GTGACATCACAAAGTTGAAGGTAATAAAGCCAAATTAATTAAGACATTTTCATAATGATGTCAAGAATGC
AAAGCAAATTGCATAACTGCCTTTATGCAAAACATTAATATAATATAAATTATAAAGAACTGCGCTCTCT
GCTTCTTATTTTCTTAGCTTCATTTATTAGTCACTAGCTGTTCAGAATTTTCAGTATCTTTTGATATTAC
TAAGAACCTAATCACACAATGTATATTCTTATGCAGGAAAAGCAGAATGCTGAGCTAAAAGAAAGGCTTT
TTCCATTTTCGAGAGACAATGAGAAAAGAAGAAGAAGAAGAAGAAGAAGAAGAAGAAGAAAAGAGTAAAT
AATAAAGCCCCACAGGAGGCGAAGTTCTTGTAGCTCCATGTTATCTAAGTTATTGATATTGTTTGCCCTA
TATTTTATTTCTGTCATTGTGTATGTTTTGTTCAGTTTCGATCTCCTTGCAAAATGCAGAGATTATGAGA
TGAATAAACTAAGTTATATTATTATACGTGTTAATATTCTCCTCCTCTCTCTAGCTAGCCTTTTGTTTTC
TCTTTTTCTTATTTGATTTTCTTTAAATCAATCCATTTTAGGAGAGGGCCAGGGAGTGATCCAGCAAAAC
ATGAAGATTAGAAGAAACTTCCCTCTTTTTTTTCCTGAAAACAATTTAACGTCGAGATTTATCTCTTTTT
GTAATGGAATCATTTCTACAGTTATGACTAGATGAGACCACGAA
